>Addgene plasmid #23699 | pDONR223-CDK5 | depositor partial sequence | sequence record 11172 | Author sequence
ATGCAGAAATACGAGAAACTGGAAAAGATTGGGGAAGGCACCTACGGAACTGTGTTCAAGGCCAAAAACC
GGGAGACTCATGAGATCGTGGCTCTGAAACGGGTGAGGCTGGATGACGATGATGAGGGTGTGCCGAGTTC
CGCCCTCCGGGAGATCTGCCTACTCAAGGAGCTGAAGCACAAGAACATCGTCAGGCTTCATGACGTCCTG
CACAGCGACAAGAAGCTGACTTTGGTTTTTGAATTCTGTGACCAGGACCTGAAGAAGTATTTTGACAGTT
GCAATGGTGACCTCGATCCTGAGATTGTAAAGTCATTCCTCTTCCAGCTACTAAAAGGGCTGGGATTCTG
TCATAGCCGCAATGTGCTACACAGGGACCTGAAGCCCCAGAACCTGCTAATAAACAGGAATGGGGAGCTG
AAATTGGCTGATTTTGGCCTGGCTCGAGCCTTTGGGATTCCCGTCCGCTGTTACTCAGCTGAGGTGGTCA
CACTGTGGTACCGCCCACCGGATGTCCTCTTTGGGGCCAAGCTGTACTCCACGTCCATCGACATGTGGTC
AGCCGGCTGCATCTTTGCAGAGCTGGCCAATGCTGGGCGGCCTCTTTTTCCCGGCAATGATGTCGATGAC
CAGTTGAAGAGGATCTTCCGACTGCTGGGGACGCCCACCGAGGAGCAGTGGCCCTCTATGACCAAGCTGC
CAGACTATAAGCCCTATCCGATGTACCCGGCCACAACATCCCTGGTGAACGTCGTGCCCAAACTCAATGC
CACAGGGAGGGATCTGCTGCAGAACCTTCTGAAGTGTAACCCTGTCCAGCGTATCTCAGCAGAAGAGGCC
CTGCAGCACCCCTACTTCTCCGACTTCTGTCCGCCCTAG
