>Addgene plasmid #23699 | pDONR223-CDK5 | addgene partial sequence | sequence record 29509 | 23699 with M13pUc-fwd
CTCGGGCCCAATAATGATTTTATTTTGACTGATAGTGACCTGTTCGTTGCAACAAATTGATGAGCAATGC
TTTTTTATAATGCCAACTTTGTACAAAAAAGTTGGCATGCAGAAATACGAGAAACTGGAAAAGATTGGGG
AAGGCACCTACGGAACTGTGTTCAAGGCCAAAAACCGGGAGACTCATGAGATCGTGGCTCTGAAACGGGT
GAGGCTGGATGACGATGATGAGGGTGTGCCGAGTTCCGCCCTCCGGGAGATCTGCCTACTCAAGGAGCTG
AAGCACAAGAACATCGTCAGGCTTCATGACGTCCTGCACAGCGACAAGAAGCTGACTTTGGTTTTTGAAT
TCTGTGACCAGGACCTGAAGAAGTATTTTGACAGTTGCAATGGTGACCTCGATCCTGAGATTGTAAAGTC
ATTCCTCTTCCAGCTACTAAAAGGGCTGGGATTCTGTCATAGCCGCAATGTGCTACACAGGGACCTGAAG
CCCCAGAACCTGCTAATAAACAGGAATGGGGAGCTGAAATTGGCTGATTTTGGCCTGGCTCGAGCCTTTG
GGATTCCCGTCCGCTGTTACTCAGCTGAGGTGGTCACACTGTGGTACCGCCCACCGGATGTCCTCTTTGG
GGCCAAGCTGTACTCCACGTCCATCGACATGTGGTCAGCCGGCTGCATCTTTGCAGA
