[The description below was written by a language model from this plasmid's Addgene catalogue record.]
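Description:
pDONR223-CDK5 is a Gateway entry-type clone built on the Invitrogen pDONR223 donor backbone (about 5 kb without insert), carrying the open reading frame of human CDK5 (cyclin-dependent kinase 5, also known as PSSALRE or LIS7) as an 879 bp insert introduced by Gateway recombination. It is a bacterial shuttle and storage plasmid, not an expression construct. It is maintained at high copy in standard E. coli cloning strains under spectinomycin selection. The record names no promoter driving the ORF, and the depositor comments warn against using the plasmid directly for transfection. No feature table is supplied, so the replication origin and the flanking recombination sites are not itemised. In a pDONR-derived clone of this kind the ORF would normally sit between att recombination sites, and the M13 forward and reverse priming sites listed for sequencing read into the insert from either side.

The defining design feature is that the CDK5 ORF lacks a stop codon. This "open" configuration allows recombination into a Gateway destination vector so that the coding sequence reads through in frame into a C-terminal epitope tag and stop codon supplied by that vector. The depositors point to a companion set of four lentiviral destination vectors (pLX301 to pLX304), obtained separately, for expressing such ORFs in mammalian cells. The plasmid appears to belong to a kit of similarly formatted ORF clones. The associated publication concerns resistance to RAF inhibition through MAP kinase pathway reactivation, which is consistent with use as a source clone for building CDK5 expression vectors for gain-of-function studies or screens.
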