Addgene plasmid #23699: pDONR223-CDK5
Depositing lab: William Hahn & David Root. Depositing organization: Dana-Farber Cancer Institute. Publication: COT drives resistance to RAF inhibition through MAP kinase pathway reactivation. Johannessen CM, Boehm JS, Kim SY, Thomas SR, Wardwell L, Johnson LA, Emery CM, Stransky N, Cogdill AP, Barretina J, Caponigro G, Hieronymus H, Murray RR, Salehi-Ashtiani K, Hill DE, Vidal M, Zhao JJ, Yang X, Alkan O, Kim S, Harris JL, Wilson CJ, Myer VE, Finan PM, Root DE, Roberts TM, Golub T, Flaherty KT, Dummer R, Weber BL, Sellers WR, Schlegel R, Wargo JA, Hahn WC, Garraway LA. Nature. 2010 Dec 16;468(7326):968-72. doi: 10.1038/nature09627 PubMed 21107320.
Backbone
  Vector backbone: pDONR223
  Backbone manufacturer: Invitrogen
  Backbone size w/o insert (bp): 5005
  Vector type: Gateway Donor vector
Growth in bacteria
  Bacterial resistance: Spectinomycin, 50 μg/mL
  Growth temperature: 37°C
  Growth strain: DH5alpha
  Copy number: High Copy
Gene/Insert
  Gene/Insert name: CDK5 (alt name: cyclin-dependent kinase 5)
  Species: H. sapiens (human)
  Insert size (bp): 879
  Entrez Gene: CDK5 (a.k.a. LIS7, PSSALRE)
  Cloning method: Gateway Cloning
  Sequencing primers: 5′ M13pUC-fwd; 3′ M13rev
Terms and licenses: Academic/Nonprofit Terms; Industry Terms: Not Available to Industry
Depositor comments: The ORF has no Stop codon. This design enables easy recombination into a destination vector to add an epitope tag of choice and Stop codon to the ORF. Do NOT use this plasmid directly for transfections. A set of 4 custom lentiviral vectors is available ( pLX301 (http://www.addgene.org/25895/) , pLX302 (http://www.addgene.org/25896/) , pLX303 (http://www.addgene.org/25897/) , pLX304 (http://www.addgene.org/25890/) ) to be used to express these ORFs in mammalian cells. These plasmids are not included in the kit and must be ordered separately.
How to cite: pDONR223-CDK5 was a gift from William Hahn & David Root (Addgene plasmid # 23699 ; http://n2t.net/addgene:23699 ; RRID:Addgene_23699)
